>Addgene plasmid #66600 | pLVXPuro-mGFP-LIC1 | addgene partial sequence | sequence record 116676 | CMV-F 5'-CGCAAATGGGCGGTAGGCGTG-3'
AGTGAACCGTCAGATCGCCTGGAGACGCCATCCACGCTGTTTTGACCTCCATAGAAGACACCGACATCTA
CTAGAGGATCGCTAGCGCTACCGGACTCAGATCTCGACACCGGTCGCCACCATGGTGAGCAAGGGCGAGG
AGCTGTTCACCGGGGTGGTGCCCATCCTGGTCGAGCTGGACGGCGACGTAAACGGCCACAAGTTCAGCGT
GTCCGGCGAGGGCGAGGGCGATGCCACCTACGGCAAGCTGACCCTGAAGTTCATCTGCACCACCGGCAAG
CTGCCCGTGCCCTGGCCCACCCTCGTGACCACCCTGACCTACGGCGTGCAGTGCTTCAGCCGCTACCCCG
ACCACATGAAGCAGCACGACTTCTTCAAGTCCGCCATGCCCGAAGGCTACGTCCAGGAGCGCACCATCTT
CTTCAAGGACGACGGCAACTACAAGACCCGCGCCGAGGTGAAGTTCGAGGGCGACACCCTGGTGAACCGC
ATCGAGCTGAAGGGCATCGACTTCAAGGAGGACGGCAACATCCTGGGGCACAAGCTGGAGTACAACTACA
ACAGCCACAACGTCTATATCATGGCCGACAAGCA
