>Addgene plasmid #66600 | pLVXPuro-mGFP-LIC1 | addgene partial sequence | sequence record 116678 | MSCV-rev 5'-CAGCGGGGCTGCTAAAGCGCATGC-3'
TCAAGAAGCTTCTCCTTCCGTAGGAGATGTAGGTGTTGTGGGAGAAACTGTAACTGGTTTTCGTGTAATT
CTGTCTAGTTCTGCATGAACATCTAAGACAGGCTTCTGGCCTGACTTTTTGGTGGATGGTGGTAAACCAC
TGCTTCCACCTCCAGCCCCACCTGCAGGGCTACCACCACTCACACCAGGGCCTCCTGGAGAGCCAGTCTT
TTTACTCAACAAACTGTTGAAGAAATTTGCCAGAACGCCTTCACTTGTAGCTCCAGCTTTCATGTTTGGA
TCAATTTTTTTTGACCCAGCAGGAATGGGTGACACGCTGGCAACATTAGATGATACAGATCTATTTGGTG
TTCGTGGGGAGCCTCCTGGGACTCTTGGTGAGGCATCCACAGGCCTTCC
