>Addgene plasmid #66600 | pLVXPuro-mGFP-LIC1 | addgene partial sequence | sequence record 119525 | EXFP-internal-F 5'-ACGACGGCAACTACAAGACC-3'
ACCGCATCGAGCTGAAGGGCATCGACTTCAAGGAGGACGGCAACATCCTGGGGCACAAGCTGGAGTACAA
CATACAACAGCCACAACGTCTATATCATGGCCGACAAGCAGAAGAACGGCATCAAGGTGAACTTCAAGAT
CCGCCACAACATCGAGGACGGCAGCGTGCAGCTCGCCGACCACTACCAGCAGAACACCCCCATCGGCGAC
GGCCCCGTGCTGCTGCCCGACAACCACTACCTGAGCACCCAGTCCAAGCTGAGCAAAGACCCCAACGAGA
AGCGCGATCACATGGTCCTGCTGGAGTTCGTGACCGCCGCCGGGATCACTCTCGGCATGGACGAGCTGTA
CAAGCTCGAGGCAGCTGCAGCTATGGCGGCCGTGGGGCGAGTCGGCTCCTTCGGTTCTTCTCCGCCGGGA
TTATCCTCGACTTACACTGGCGGCCCCTTGGGCAACGAGATAGCGTCGGGCAACGGTGGCGCCGCGGCAG
GCGACGACGAGGACGGGCAGAACCTTTGGTCCTGCATCCTCAGCGAGGTCTCCACCCGCTCGCGCTCCAA
GCTCCCTGCGGGGAAGAACGTGCTACTGCTGGGTGAAGATGGAGCTGGAAAAACAAGCTTAATAAGAAAA
ATTCAGGGAATAGAGGAGTATAAGAAAGGAAGAGGATTGGAATATTTGTACTTAAATGTGCATGATGAA
