[The description below was written by a language model from this plasmid's Addgene catalogue record.]
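Description:
pLVXPuro-mGFP-LIC1 is a lentiviral mammalian expression plasmid built on the commercial pLVX-Puro backbone. It is maintained in bacteria as a high-copy plasmid under ampicillin selection, and the recorded host is a recombination-deficient strain of the kind commonly chosen to keep the repeated long terminal repeat sequences of lentiviral vectors stable. In mammalian cells, a puromycin resistance marker allows selection of cells that have taken up or been transduced with the vector. As a lentiviral transfer vector, it would normally be packaged into viral particles with helper functions supplied in trans. This gives integration into the target cell genome and supports the generation of stable cell lines.

The insert is human DYNC1LI1, which encodes light intermediate chain 1 (LIC1) of cytoplasmic dynein-1, the microtubule minus-end-directed motor complex. The coding sequence is fused at its N terminus to mGFP, a green fluorescent protein variant that the record notes was custom synthesised for the depositing laboratory, so the product is an mGFP-LIC1 fusion protein. No feature table is provided, and the catalogue fields do not state the promoter driving the fusion, the promoter for the puromycin marker, or other backbone elements. Details of the mGFP variant, including any specific mutations, are also not given.

The stated purpose is simply expression of dynein-1 LIC1 as an mGFP fusion. Such a construct lends itself to fluorescence imaging of the subunit's localisation and dynamics in transiently or stably expressing mammalian cells, and GFP can also serve as an affinity handle, although the record does not describe specific applications.
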