Addgene plasmid #66600: pLVXPuro-mGFP-LIC1
Purpose: Expresses Dynein-1 LIC1 as a mGFP fusion
Depositing lab: David Stephens. Depositing organization: University of Bristol.
Backbone
  Vector backbone: pLVX-Puro
  Backbone manufacturer: Clontech
  Vector type: Mammalian Expression, Lentiviral
  Selectable markers: Puromycin
Growth in bacteria
  Bacterial resistance: Ampicillin, 100 μg/mL
  Growth temperature: 37°C
  Growth strain: Stbl3
  Copy number: High Copy
Gene/Insert
  Gene/Insert name: LIC1 (alt name: DYNC1LI1)
  Species: H. sapiens (human)
  GenBank ID: NM_016141
  Entrez Gene: DYNC1LI1 (a.k.a. DLC-A, DNCLI1, LIC1)
  Tag / fusion protein: mGFP (N terminal on insert)
Resource information
  A portion of this plasmid was derived from a plasmid made by: mGFP was synthesized to our requirements by Eurofins MWG
Terms and licenses: Academic/Nonprofit Terms; Industry Terms: Not Available to Industry
How to cite: pLVXPuro-mGFP-LIC1 was a gift from David Stephens (Addgene plasmid # 66600 ; http://n2t.net/addgene:66600 ; RRID:Addgene_66600)
